Addgene plasmid #176683: pm-EphA1-RTK-Cry2olig
Depositing lab: Robert Hughes. Publication: Optogenetic Regulation of EphA1 RTK Activation and Signaling. Wurz AI, Zheng KS, Hughes RM. bioRxiv [Preprint]. 2024 Feb 7:2024.02.06.579139. doi: 10.1101/2024.02.06.579139. PubMed 38370612.
Backbone
  Vector backbone: pmCherry-N1
  Backbone manufacturer: Clontech
  Backbone size w/o insert (bp): 4722
  Total vector size (bp): 7252
  Vector type: Mammalian Expression
  Selectable markers: Neomycin (select with G418)
Growth in bacteria
  Bacterial resistance: Kanamycin, 50 μg/mL
  Growth temperature: 37°C
  Growth strain: DH5alpha
  Copy number: High Copy
Gene/Insert
  Gene/Insert name: PM-EphA1-Cry2olig-mCherry
  Species: H. sapiens (human), A. thaliana (mustard weed)
  Insert size (bp): 3234
  Promoter: CMV
  Cloning method: Restriction Enzyme; 5′ cloning site nheI (not destroyed); 3′ cloning site bmti (not destroyed)
  Sequencing primers: 5′ CMV-F; 3′ SV40pA-R
Terms and licenses: Academic/Nonprofit Terms; Industry Terms: Not Available to Industry
Depositor comments: Please visit https://doi.org/10.1101/2024.02.06.579139 for bioRxiv preprint.
How to cite: pm-EphA1-RTK-Cry2olig was a gift from Robert Hughes (Addgene plasmid # 176683 ; http://n2t.net/addgene:176683 ; RRID:Addgene_176683)
