[The description below was written by a language model from this plasmid's Addgene catalogue record and pLannotate feature annotations shown in this document.]
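Description:
pm-EphA1-RTK-Cry2olig is a mammalian expression plasmid built on the Clontech pmCherry-N1 backbone. It encodes an optogenetic version of the human EphA1 receptor tyrosine kinase. It replicates at high copy in E. coli from a ColE1/pUC-type origin and also carries an f1 origin. A single Tn5 NeoR/KanR cassette serves both hosts. A bacterial (bla-type) promoter drives it for kanamycin selection in bacteria, and the SV40 enhancer/early promoter, with an HSV TK polyadenylation signal, drives it for G418 selection in mammalian cells.

The payload is one fusion open reading frame expressed from the CMV enhancer/promoter and terminated by the SV40 poly(A) signal. The annotation shows only a fragment of EPHA1 of roughly 0.9 kb, so this is not the full-length receptor. The "RTK" in the name suggests it is the kinase portion, although the record does not give its boundaries. The EPHA1 fragment is followed by the photolyase homology region of Arabidopsis cryptochrome 2 and then by mCherry.

The name indicates the Cry2olig variant of CRY2PHR, which is known for enhanced blue-light-induced clustering. The feature table labels this region only as CRY2PHR and does not show the distinguishing mutation. The "pm" prefix implies a plasma-membrane targeting motif, presumably in the short unannotated stretch upstream of EPHA1, but its identity is not recorded.

The design appears intended to let blue light cluster the membrane-tethered kinase in place of ephrin ligand binding, with mCherry reporting expression and localisation. This fits the associated work on optogenetic control of EphA1 activation and signalling. The sequenced record is 7,165 nt, slightly shorter than the catalogued 7,252 bp.
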