Features (pLannotate 1.2.2; 17 found; start..end, strand, type, name):
     40..957     +  CDS            EPHA1 (fragment): EPHA1_HUMAN - Also known as EPH, EPHT, EPHT1. Experimental evidence at protein level: Swiss-Prot protein existence level 1. Receptor tyrosine kinase which binds promiscuously membrane- bound ephrin-A family ligands residing on adjacent cells, leading to contact-dependent bidirectional signaling into neighboring cells. The signaling pathway downstream of the receptor is referred to as forward signaling while the signaling pathway downstream of the ephrin ligand is referred to as reverse signaling. Binds with a low affinity EFNA3 and EFNA4 and with a high affinity to EFNA1 which most probably co
    972..999     +  misc_feature   MCS (fragment): multiple cloning site
   1006..2499    +  CDS            CRY2PHR: N-terminal photolyase homology region of Arabidopsis thaliana cryptochrome 2 binds to CIB1 upon exposure to blue light (Kennedy et al., 2010)
   2500..2516    +  misc_feature   MCS (fragment): multiple cloning site
   2524..3231    +  CDS            mCherry: mCherry is a basic (constitutively fluorescent) red fluorescent protein published in 2004, derived from Discosoma sp.. It is reported to be a very rapidly-maturing monomer with low acid sensitivity.
   3251..3334    +  CDS            large T antigen (fragment): large T antigen from SV40 (simian virus 40)
   3357..3478    +  polyA_signal   SV40 poly(A) signal: SV40 polyadenylation signal
   3512..3940    -  rep_origin     f1 ori (sequence partly withheld): f1 bacteriophage origin of replication; arrow indicates direction of (+) strand synthesis
   3967..4071    +  promoter       AmpR promoter: bla
   4073..4430    +  promoter       SV40 promoter: SV40 enhancer and early promoter
   4465..5259    +  CDS            NeoR/KanR: aminoglycoside phosphotransferase from Tn5; aph(3')-II (or nptII); confers resistance to neomycin, kanamycin, and G418 (Geneticin®)
   5280..5432    +  CDS            ble (fragment): BLE_KLEPN - Experimental evidence at protein level: Swiss-Prot protein existence level 1. Binding protein with a strong affinity to the bleomycin family of antibiotics. Binds to CL990; an antimitotic-antibiotic compound. From Klebsiella pneumoniae.
   5491..5538    +  polyA_signal   HSV TK poly(A) signal: herpes simplex virus thymidine kinase polyadenylation signal (Cole and Stacy, 1985)
   5629..5645    -  polyA_signal   bGH poly(A) signal (fragment): bovine growth hormone polyadenylation signal
   5867..6455    +  rep_origin     ori: high-copy-number ColE1/pMB1/pBR322/pUC origin of replication
   6630..6933    +  enhancer       CMV enhancer: human cytomegalovirus immediate early enhancer
   6934..7137    +  promoter       CMV promoter: human cytomegalovirus (CMV) immediate early promoter
>Addgene plasmid #176683 | pm-EphA1-RTK-Cry2olig | addgene full sequence | sequence record 348263 | Addgene NGS Result
ATGGGCAGCAGCAAAAGCAAACCGAAAGGCGGCAGCATGGACCCTGCACAGGGAGCCTTGGACTTTACCC
GGGAGCTTGATCCAGCGTGGCTGATGGTGGACACTGTCATAGGAGAAGGAGAGTTTGGGGAAGTGTATCG
AGGGACCCTGAGGCTCCCCAGCCAGGACTGCAAGACTGTGGCCATTAAGACCTTAAAAGACACATCCCCA
GGTGGCCAGTGGTGGAACTTCCTTCGAGAGGCAACTATCATGGGCCAGTTTAGCCACCCGCATATTCTGC
ATCTGGAAGGCGTCGTCACAAAGCGAAAGCCGATCATGATCATCACAGAATTTATGGAGAATGGAGCCCT
GGATGCCTTCCTGAGGGAGCGGGAGGACCAGCTGGTCCCTGGGCAGCTAGTGGCCATGCTGCAGGGCATA
GCATCTGGCATGAACTACCTCAGTAATCACAATTATGTCCACCGGGACCTGGCTGCCAGAAACATCTTGG
TGAATCAAAACCTGTGCTGCAAGGTGTCTGACTTTGGCCTGACTCGCCTCCTGGATGACTTTGATGGCAC
ATACGAAACCCAGGGAGGAAAGATCCCTATCCGTTGGACAGCCCCTGAAGCCATTGCCCATCGGATCTTC
ACCACAGCCAGCGATGTGTGGAGCTTTGGGATTGTGATGTGGGAGGTGCTGAGCTTTGGGGACAAGCCTT
ATGGGGAGATGAGCAATCAGGAGGTTATGAAGAGCATTGAGGATGGGTACCGGTTGCCCCCTCCTGTGGA
CTGCCCTGCCCCTCTGTATGAGCTCATGAAGAACTGCTGGGCATATGACCGTGCCCGCCGGCCACACTTC
CAGAAGCTTCAGGCACATCTGGAGCAACTGCTTGCCAACCCCCACTCCCTGCGGACCATTGCCAACTTTG
ACCCCAGGGTGACTCTTCGCCTGCCCAGCCTGAGTGGCTCAGATGGGGGCGGCAGCGACTCGCTAGCGCT
ACCGGACTCAGATCTCGAGGCCACCATGAAGATGGACAAAAAGACTATAGTTTGGTTTAGAAGAGACCTA
AGGATTGAGGATAATCCTGCATTAGCAGCAGCTGCTCACGAAGGATCTGTTTTTCCTGTCTTCATTTGGT
GTCCTGAAGAAGAAGGACAGTTTTATCCTGGAAGAGCTTCAAGATGGTGGATGAAACAATCACTTGCTCA
CTTATCTCAATCCTTGAAGGCTCTTGGATCTGACCTCACTTTAATCAAAACCCACAACACGATTTCAGCG
ATCTTGGATTGTATCCGCGTTACCGGTGCTACAAAAGTCGTCTTTAACCACCTCTATGATCCTGTTTCGT
TAGTTCGGGACCATACCGTAAAGGAGAAGCTGGTGGAACGTGGGATCTCTGTGCAAAGCTACAATGGAGA
TCTATTGTATGAACCGTGGGAGATATACTGCGAAAAGGGCAAACCTTTTACGAGTTTCAATTCTTACTGG
AAGAAATGCTTAGATATGTCGATTGAATCCGTTATGCTTCCTCCTCCTTGGCGGTTGATGCCAATAACTG
CAGCGGCTGAAGCGATTTGGGCGTGTTCGATTGAAGAACTAGGGCTGGAGAATGAGGCCGAGAAACCGAG
CAATGCGTTGTTAACTAGAGCTTGGTCTCCAGGATGGAGCAATGCTGATAAGTTACTAAATGAGTTCATC
GAGAAGCAGTTGATAGATTATGCAAAGAACAGCAAGAAAGTTGTTGGGAATTCTACTTCACTACTTTCTC
CGTATCTCCATTTCGGGGAAATAAGCGTCAGACACGTTTTCCAGTGTGCCCGGATGAAACAAATTATATG
GGCAAGAGATAAGAACAGTGAAGGAGAAGAAAGTGCAGATCTTTTTCTTAGGGGAATCGGTTTAAGAGAG
TATTCTCGGTATATATGTTTCAACTTCCCGTTTACTCACGAGCAATCGTTGTTGAGTCATCTTCGGTTTT
TCCCTTGGGATGCTGATGTTGATAAGTTCAAGGCCTGGAGACAAGGCAGGACCGGTTATCCGTTGGTGGA
TGCCGGAATGAGAGAGCTTTGGGCTACCGGATGGATGCATAACAGAATAAGAGTGATTGTTTCAAGCTTT
GCTGTGAAGTTTCTTCTCCTTCCATGGAAATGGGGAATGAAGTATTTCTGGGATACACTTTTGGATGCTG
ATTTGGAATGTGACATCCTTGGCTGGCAGTATATCTCTGGGAGTATCCCCGATGGCCACGAGCTTGATCG
CTTGGACAATCCCGCGTTACAAGGCGCCAAATATGACCCAGAAGGTGAGTACATAAGGCAATGGCTTCCC
GAGCTTGCGAGATTGCCAACTGAATGGATCCATCATCCATGGGACGCTCCTTTAACCGTACTCAAAGCTT
CTGGTGTGGAACTCGGAACAAACTATGCGAAACCCATTGTAGACATCGACACAGCTCGTGAGCTACTAGC
TAAAGCTATTTCAAGAACCCGTGGAGCACAGATCATGATCGGAGCAGCAGCCCGGGATCCACCGGTCGCC
ACCATGGTGAGCAAGGGCGAGGAGGATAACATGGCCATCATCAAGGAGTTCATGCGCTTCAAGGTGCACA
TGGAGGGCTCCGTGAACGGCCACGAGTTCGAGATCGAGGGCGAGGGCGAGGGCCGCCCCTACGAGGGCAC
CCAGACCGCCAAGCTGAAGGTGACCAAGGGTGGCCCCCTGCCCTTCGCCTGGGACATCCTGTCCCCTCAG
TTCATGTACGGCTCCAAGGCCTACGTGAAGCACCCCGCCGACATCCCCGACTACTTGAAGCTGTCCTTCC
CCGAGGGCTTCAAGTGGGAGCGCGTGATGAACTTCGAGGACGGCGGCGTGGTGACCGTGACCCAGGACTC
CTCCCTGCAGGACGGCGAGTTCATCTACAAGGTGAAGCTGCGCGGCACCAACTTCCCCTCCGACGGCCCC
GTAATGCAGAAGAAGACCATGGGCTGGGAGGCCTCCTCCGAGCGGATGTACCCCGAGGACGGCGCCCTGA
AGGGCGAGATCAAGCAGAGGCTGAAGCTGAAGGACGGCGGCCACTACGACGCTGAGGTCAAGACCACCTA
CAAGGCCAAGAAGCCCGTGCAGCTGCCCGGCGCCTACAACGTCAACATCAAGTTGGACATCACCTCCCAC
AACGAGGACTACACCATCGTGGAACAGTACGAACGCGCCGAGGGCCGCCACTCCACCGGCGGCATGGACG
AGCTGTACAAGTAAAGCGGCCGCGACTCTAGATCATAATCAGCCATACCACATTTGTAGAGGTTTTACTT
GCTTTAAAAAACCTCCCACACCTCCCCCTGAACCTGAAACATAAAATGAATGCAATTGTTGTTGTTAACT
TGTTTATTGCAGCTTATAATGGTTACAAATAAAGCAATAGCATCACAAATTTCACAAATAAAGCATTTTT
TTCACTGCATTCTAGTTGTGGTTTGTCCAAACTCATCAATGTATCTTAAGGCGTAAATTGTAAGCGTTAA
TATTTTGTTAAAATTCGCGTTAAATTTTTGTTAAATCAGCTCATTTTTTAACCAATAGGCCGAAATCGGC
AAAATCCCTTATAAATCAAAAGAATAGACCGAGATAGGGT
[37 nt withheld, positions 3611-3647]
AAAGAACGTGGACTCCAACGTCAAAGG
[49 nt withheld, positions 3675-3723]
T
[91 nt withheld, positions 3725-3815]
G
[124 nt withheld, positions 3817-3940]
CAGGTGGCACTTTTCGGGGAAATGTGCGCGGAACCCCTATTTGTTTATTTTTCTAAATACATTCAAATAT
GTATCCGCTCATGAGACAATAACCCTGATAAATGCTTCAATAATATTGAAAAAGGAAGAGTCCTGAGGCG
GAAAGAACCAGCTGTGGAATGTGTGTCAGTTAGGGTGTGGAAAGTCCCCAGGCTCCCCAGCAGGCAGAAG
TATGCAAAGCATGCATCTCAATTAGTCAGCAACCAGGTGTGGAAAGTCCCCAGGCTCCCCAGCAGGCAGA
AGTATGCAAAGCATGCATCTCAATTAGTCAGCAACCATAGTCCCGCCCCTAACTCCGCCCATCCCGCCCC
TAACTCCGCCCAGTTCCGCCCATTCTCCGCCCCATGGCTGACTAATTTTTTTTATTTATGCAGAGGCCGA
GGCCGCCTCGGCCTCTGAGCTATTCCAGAAGTAGTGAGGAGGCTTTTTTGGAGGCCTAGGCTTTTGCAAA
GATCGATCAAGAGACAGGATGAGGATCGTTTCGCATGATTGAACAAGATGGATTGCACGCAGGTTCTCCG
GCCGCTTGGGTGGAGAGGCTATTCGGCTATGACTGGGCACAACAGACAATCGGCTGCTCTGATGCCGCCG
TGTTCCGGCTGTCAGCGCAGGGGCGCCCGGTTCTTTTTGTCAAGACCGACCTGTCCGGTGCCCTGAATGA
ACTGCAAGACGAGGCAGCGCGGCTATCGTGGCTGGCCACGACGGGCGTTCCTTGCGCAGCTGTGCTCGAC
GTTGTCACTGAAGCGGGAAGGGACTGGCTGCTATTGGGCGAAGTGCCGGGGCAGGATCTCCTGTCATCTC
ACCTTGCTCCTGCCGAGAAAGTATCCATCATGGCTGATGCAATGCGGCGGCTGCATACGCTTGATCCGGC
TACCTGCCCATTCGACCACCAAGCGAAACATCGCATCGAGCGAGCACGTACTCGGATGGAAGCCGGTCTT
GTCGATCAGGATGATCTGGACGAAGAGCATCAGGGGCTCGCGCCAGCCGAACTGTTCGCCAGGCTCAAGG
CGAGCATGCCCGACGGCGAGGATCTCGTCGTGACCCATGGCGATGCCTGCTTGCCGAATATCATGGTGGA
AAATGGCCGCTTTTCTGGATTCATCGACTGTGGCCGGCTGGGTGTGGCGGACCGCTATCAGGACATAGCG
TTGGCTACCCGTGATATTGCTGAAGAGCTTGGCGGCGAATGGGCTGACCGCTTCCTCGTGCTTTACGGTA
TCGCCGCTCCCGATTCGCAGCGCATCGCCTTCTATCGCCTTCTTGACGAGTTCTTCTGAGCGGGACTCTG
GGGTTCGAAATGACCGACCAAGCGACGCCCAACCTGCCATCACGAGATTTCGATTCCACCGCCGCCTTCT
ATGAAAGGTTGGGCTTCGGAATCGTTTTCCGGGACGCCGGCTGGATGATCCTCCAGCGCGGGGATCTCAT
GCTGGAGTTCTTCGCCCACCCTAGGGGGAGGCTAACTGAAACACGGAAGGAGACAATACCGGAAGGAACC
CGCGCTATGACGGCAATAAAAAGACAGAATAAAACGCACGGTGTTGGGTCGTTTGTTCATAAACGCGGGG
TTCGGTCCCAGGGCTGGCACTCTGTCGATACCCCACCGAGACCCCATTGGGGCCAATACGCCCGCGTTTC
TTCCTTTTCCCCACCCCACCCCCCAAGTTCGGGTGAAGGCCCAGGGCTCGCAGCCAACGTCGGGGCGGCA
GGCCCTGCCATAGCCTCAGGTTACTCATATATACTTTAGATTGATTTAAAACTTCATTTTTAATTTAAAA
GGATCTAGGTGAAGATCCTTTTTGATAATCTCATGACCAAAATCCCTTAACGTGAGTTTTCGTTCCACTG
AGCGTCAGACCCCGTAGAAAAGATCAAAGGATCTTCTTGAGATCCTTTTTTTCTGCGCGTAATCTGCTGC
TTGCAAACAAAAAAACCACCGCTACCAGCGGTGGTTTGTTTGCCGGATCAAGAGCTACCAACTCTTTTTC
CGAAGGTAACTGGCTTCAGCAGAGCGCAGATACCAAATACTGTTCTTCTAGTGTAGCCGTAGTTAGGCCA
CCACTTCAAGAACTCTGTAGCACCGCCTACATACCTCGCTCTGCTAATCCTGTTACCAGTGGCTGCTGCC
AGTGGCGATAAGTCGTGTCTTACCGGGTTGGACTCAAGACGATAGTTACCGGATAAGGCGCAGCGGTCGG
GCTGAACGGGGGGTTCGTGCACACAGCCCAGCTTGGAGCGAACGACCTACACCGAACTGAGATACCTACA
GCGTGAGCTATGAGAAAGCGCCACGCTTCCCGAAGGGAGAAAGGCGGACAGGTATCCGGTAAGCGGCAGG
GTCGGAACAGGAGAGCGCACGAGGGAGCTTCCAGGGGGAAACGCCTGGTATCTTTATAGTCCTGTCGGGT
TTCGCCACCTCTGACTTGAGCGTCGATTTTTGTGATGCTCGTCAGGGGGGCGGAGCCTATGGAAAAACGC
CAGCAACGCGGCCTTTTTACGGTTCCTGGCCTTTTGCTGGCCTTTTGCTCACATGTTCTTTCCTGCGTTA
TCCCCTGATTCTGTGGATAACCGTATTACCGCCATGCATTAGTTATTAATAGTAATCAATTACGGGGTCA
TTAGTTCATAGCCCATATATGGAGTTCCGCGTTACATAACTTACGGTAAATGGCCCGCCTGGCTGACCGC
CCAACGACCCCCGCCCATTGACGTCAATAATGACGTATGTTCCCATAGTAACGCCAATAGGGACTTTCCA
TTGACGTCAATGGGTGGAGTATTTACGGTAAACTGCCCACTTGGCAGTACATCAAGTGTATCATATGCCA
AGTACGCCCCCTATTGACGTCAATGACGGTAAATGGCCCGCCTGGCATTATGCCCAGTACATGACCTTAT
GGGACTTTCCTACTTGGCAGTACATCTACGTATTAGTCATCGCTATTACCATGGTGATGCGGTTTTGGCA
GTACATCAATGGGCGTGGATAGCGGTTTGACTCACGGGGATTTCCAAGTCTCCACCCCATTGACGTCAAT
GGGAGTTTGTTTTGGCACCAAAATCAACGGGACTTTCCAAAATGTCGTAACAACTCCGCCCCATTGACGC
AAATGGGCGGTAGGCGTGTACGGTGGGAGGTCTATATAAGCAGAGCTGGTTTAGTGAACCGTCAGATCCG
CTAGC
