>Addgene plasmid #176683 | pm-EphA1-RTK-Cry2olig | depositor partial sequence | sequence record 342316 | PM-ECry2-Cry2olig-mCherry
ATGGGCAGCAGCAAAAGCAAACCGAAAGGCGGCAGCATGGACCCTGCACAGGGAGCCTTGGACTTTACCC
GGGAGCTTGATCCAGCGTGGCTGATGGTGGACACTGTCATAGGAGAAGGAGAGTTTGGGGAAGTGTATCG
AGGGACCCTGAGGCTCCCCAGCCAGGACTGCAAGACTGTGGCCATTAAGACCTTAAAAGACACATCCCCA
GGTGGCCAGTGGTGGAACTTCCTTCGAGAGGCAACTATCATGGGCCAGTTTAGCCACCCGCATATTCTGC
ATCTGGAAGGCGTCGTCACAAAGCGAAAGCCGATCATGATCATCACAGAATTTATGGAGAATGGAGCCCT
GGATGCCTTCCTGAGGGAGCGGGAGGACCAGCTGGTCCCTGGGCAGCTAGTGGCCATGCTGCAGGGCATA
GCATCTGGCATGAACTACCTCAGTAATCACAATTATGTCCACCGGGACCTGGCTGCCAGAAACATCTTGG
TGAATCAAAACCTGTGCTGCAAGGTGTCTGACTTTGGCCTGACTCGCCTCCTGGATGACTTTGATGGCAC
ATACGAAACCCAGGGAGGAAAGATCCCTATCCGTTGGACAGCCCCTGAAGCCATTGCCCATCGGATCTTC
ACCACAGCCAGCGATGTGTGGAGCTTTGGGATTGTGATGTGGGAGGTGCTGAGCTTTGGGGACAAGCCTT
ATGGGGAGATGAGCAATCAGGAGGTTATGAAGAGCATTGAGGATGGGTACCGGTTGCCCCCTCCTGTGGA
CTGCCCTGCCCCTCTGTATGAGCTCATGAAGAACTGCTGGGCATATGACCGTGCCCGCCGGCCACACTTC
CAGAAGCTTCAGGCACATCTGGAGCAACTGCTTGCCAACCCCCACTCCCTGCGGACCATTGCCAACTTTG
ACCCCAGGGTGACTCTTCGCCTGCCCAGCCTGAGTGGCTCAGATGGGGGCGGCAGCGACTCGCTAGCGCT
ACCGGACTCAGATCTCGAGGCCACCATGAAGATGGACAAAAAGACTATAGTTTGGTTTAGAAGAGACCTA
AGGATTGAGGATAATCCTGCATTAGCAGCAGCTGCTCACGAAGGATCTGTTTTTCCTGTCTTCATTTGGT
GTCCTGAAGAAGAAGGACAGTTTTATCCTGGAAGAGCTTCAAGATGGTGGATGAAACAATCACTTGCTCA
CTTATCTCAATCCTTGAAGGCTCTTGGATCTGACCTCACTTTAATCAAAACCCACAACACGATTTCAGCG
ATCTTGGATTGTATCCGCGTTACCGGTGCTACAAAAGTCGTCTTTAACCACCTCTATGATCCTGTTTCGT
TAGTTCGGGACCATACCGTAAAGGAGAAGCTGGTGGAACGTGGGATCTCTGTGCAAAGCTACAATGGAGA
TCTATTGTATGAACCGTGGGAGATATACTGCGAAAAGGGCAAACCTTTTACGAGTTTCAATTCTTACTGG
AAGAAATGCTTAGATATGTCGATTGAATCCGTTATGCTTCCTCCTCCTTGGCGGTTGATGCCAATAACTG
CAGCGGCTGAAGCGATTTGGGCGTGTTCGATTGAAGAACTAGGGCTGGAGAATGAGGCCGAGAAACCGAG
CAATGCGTTGTTAACTAGAGCTTGGTCTCCAGGATGGAGCAATGCTGATAAGTTACTAAATGAGTTCATC
GAGAAGCAGTTGATAGATTATGCAAAGAACAGCAAGAAAGTTGTTGGGAATTCTACTTCACTACTTTCTC
CGTATCTCCATTTCGGGGAAATAAGCGTCAGACACGTTTTCCAGTGTGCCCGGATGAAACAAATTATATG
GGCAAGAGATAAGAACAGTGAAGGAGAAGAAAGTGCAGATCTTTTTCTTAGGGGAATCGGTTTAAGAGAG
TATTCTCGGTATATATGTTTCAACTTCCCGTTTACTCACGAGCAATCGTTGTTGAGTCATCTTCGGTTTT
TCCCTTGGGATGCTGATGTTGATAAGTTCAAGGCCTGGAGACAAGGCAGGACCGGTTATCCGTTGGTGGA
TGCCGGAATGAGAGAGCTTTGGGCTACCGGATGGATGCATAACAGAATAAGAGTGATTGTTTCAAGCTTT
GCTGTGAAGTTTCTTCTCCTTCCATGGAAATGGGGAATGAAGTATTTCTGGGATACACTTTTGGATGCTG
ATTTGGAATGTGACATCCTTGGCTGGCAGTATATCTCTGGGAGTATCCCCGATGGCCACGAGCTTGATCG
CTTGGACAATCCCGCGTTACAAGGCGCCAAATATGACCCAGAAGGTGAGTACATAAGGCAATGGCTTCCC
GAGCTTGCGAGATTGCCAACTGAATGGATCCATCATCCATGGGACGCTCCTTTAACCGTACTCAAAGCTT
CTGGTGTGGAACTCGGAACAAACTATGCGAAACCCATTGTAGACATCGACACAGCTCGTGAGCTACTAGC
TAAAGCTATTTCAAGAACCCGTGGAGCACAGATCATGATCGGAGCAGCAGCCCGGGATCCACCGGTCGCC
ACCATGGTGAGCAAGGGCGAGGAGGATAACATGGCCATCATCAAGGAGTTCATGCGCTTCAAGGTGCACA
TGGAGGGCTCCGTGAACGGCCACGAGTTCGAGATCGAGGGCGAGGGCGAGGGCCGCCCCTACGAGGGCAC
CCAGACCGCCAAGCTGAAGGTGACCAAGGGTGGCCCCCTGCCCTTCGCCTGGGACATCCTGTCCCCTCAG
TTCATGTACGGCTCCAAGGCCTACGTGAAGCACCCCGCCGACATCCCCGACTACTTGAAGCTGTCCTTCC
CCGAGGGCTTCAAGTGGGAGCGCGTGATGAACTTCGAGGACGGCGGCGTGGTGACCGTGACCCAGGACTC
CTCCCTGCAGGACGGCGAGTTCATCTACAAGGTGAAGCTGCGCGGCACCAACTTCCCCTCCGACGGCCCC
GTAATGCAGAAGAAGACCATGGGCTGGGAGGCCTCCTCCGAGCGGATGTACCCCGAGGACGGCGCCCTGA
AGGGCGAGATCAAGCAGAGGCTGAAGCTGAAGGACGGCGGCCACTACGACGCTGAGGTCAAGACCACCTA
CAAGGCCAAGAAGCCCGTGCAGCTGCCCGGCGCCTACAACGTCAACATCAAGTTGGACATCACCTCCCAC
AACGAGGACTACACCATCGTGGAACAGTACGAACGCGCCGAGGGCCGCCACTCCACCGGCGGCATGGACG
AGCTGTACAAGTAA
